>Addgene plasmid #148883 | pAc5.1B-EGFP-DmHelz_1213-2103_AH | addgene full sequence | sequence record 357823 | Addgene NGS Result
CATGAATGGCATCAACTCTGAATCAAATCTTTGCAGATGCACCTACTTCTCATTTCCACTGTCACATCAT
TTTTCCAGATCTCGCTGCCTGTTATGTGGCCCACAAACCAAGACACGTTTTATGGCCATTAAAGCTGGCT
GATCGTCGCCAAACACCAAATACATAATGAATATGTACACATTCGAGAAAGAAGCGATCAAAGAAGCGTC
TTCGGGCGGAGTAGGAGAATGCGGAGGAGAAGGAGAACGAGCTGATCTAGTATCTCTCCACAATCCAATG
CCAACTGACCAACTGGCCATATTCGGAGCAATTTGAAGCCAATTTCCATCGCCTGGCGATCGCTCCATTC
TTGGCTATATGTTTTTCACCGTTACCCGGGGCCATTTTCAAAGACTCGTCGGCAAGATAAGATTGTGTCA
CTCGCTGTCTCTCTTCATTTGTCGAAGAATGCTGAGGAATTTCGCGATGACGTCGGCGAGTATTTTGAAG
AATGAGAATAATTTGTATTTATACGAAAATCAGTTAGTGGAATTTTCTACAAAAACATGTTATCTATAGA
TAATTTTGTTGCAAAATATGTTGACTATGACAAAGATTGTATGTATATACCTTTAATGTATTCTCATTTT
CTTATGTATTTATAATGGCAATGATGATACTGATGATATTTTAAGATGATGCCAGACCAAAAGGCTTGAA
TTTCTGCGTCTTTTGCCGAACGCAGTGCATGTGCAATTGTTGTTTTTTGGAATATTCAATTTTCGGACTG
TCCGCTTTGATTTCAGTTTCTTGGCTTATTCAAAAAGCAAAGTAAAGCCAAAAAAGCGAGATGGCAATAC
CAAATGCGGCAAAACGGTAGTGGAAGGAAAGGGGTGCGGGGCAGCGGAAGGAAGGGTGGGGCGGGGCGTG
GCGGGGTCTGTGGCTGGGCGCGACGTCACCGACGTTGGAGCCACTCCTTTGACCATGTGTGCGTGTGTGT
ATTATTCGTGTCTCGCCACTCGCCGGTTGTTTTTTTCTTTTTATGCTGCGCTCTCTCTAGCGCCATCTCG
CTTACGCATGCTCAACGCACCGCATGTTGCCGTTTCCTTTTATGCGTCATTTTGGCTCGAAATAGGCAAT
TATTTAAACAAAGATTAGTCAACGAAAACGCTAAAATAAATAAGTCTACAATATGGTTACTTATTGCCAT
GTGTGTGCAGCCAACGATAGCAACAAAAGCAACAACACAGGTGGCTTTCCCTCTTTCACTTTTTGTTTGC
AAGCCGCGTGCGAGCAAGACGGCACGACCGGCAAACGCAATTACGCTGACAAAGAGCAGACGAAGTTTTG
GCGAAAAACATCAAGGCGCCTGATACGAATGCATTTGCAATAACAATTGCGATATTTAATATTGTTTATG
AAGCTGTTTGACTTCAAAACACACAAAAAAAAAAATAAAACAAATTATTTGAAAGAGAATTAGGAATCGG
ACGCTTATCGTTAGGGTAACAACAAGAAATGCTTACTGAGTCACAGCCTCTGGAAAACTGCCGCAAGCCA
GAGAGAGAGAGAAAAAGAGGGAGAGCAGCTTAGACCGCATGTGCTTGTGTGTGAGGCGTCTCTCTCTTCG
TCTCTGTTGCGCAAACGCATAGACTGCACTGAAAAAATCGATTACCTATTTTTTATGAATGAATATTTGC
ACTATTACTATTCAAAACTATTAAGATAGCAATCACATTCAATAGCCAAATACTATACCACCTGAGCGAT
GCAACGAAATGATCAATTTGAGCAAAAATGCTGCATATTTAGGACGGCATCATTATAGAAATGCTTCTTG
CTGTGTACTTTTCTCTCGTCTGGCAGCTGTTTCGCCGTTATTGTTAAAACCGGCTTAAGTTAGGTGTGTT
TTCTACGACTAGTGAATGCCCTACTAGAAGATGTGTGTTGCACAAAATGTCCCTGGAATAACCAATTTGA
AGTGCAGATAGCAGTAAACGTAAGCTAATATGAATATTATTTAACTGTAATGTTTTAATATCGCTGGACA
TTACTAATAAACCCACTATAAACACATGTACATATGTATGTTTTGGCATACAATGAGTAGTTGGGGAAAA
AATGTGTAAAAGCACCGTGACCATCACAGCATAAAGATAACCAGCTGAAGTATCGAATATGAGTAACCCC
CAAATTGAATCACATGCCGCAACTGATAGGACCCATGGAAGTACACTCTTCATGGCGATATACAAGACAC
ACACAAGCACGAACACCCAGTTGCGGAGGAAATTCTCCGTAAATGAAAACCCAATCGGCGAACAATTCAT
ACCCATATATGGTAAAAGTTTTGAACGCGACTTGAGAGCGGAGAGCATTGCGGCTGATAAGGTTTTAGCG
CTAAGCGGGCTTTATAAAACGGGCTGCGGGACCAGTTTTCATATCACTACCGTTTGAGTTCTTGTGCTGT
GTGGATACTCCTCCCGACACAAAGCCGCTCCATCAGCCAGCAGTCGTCTAATCCAGAGACCCCGGATCGG
GGTACCATCATGGTGAGCAAGGGCGAGGAGCTGTTCACCGGGGTGGTGCCCATCCTGGTCGAGCTGGACG
GCGACGTAAACGGCCACAAGTTCAGCGTGTCCGGCGAGGGCGAGGGCGATGCCACCTACGGCAAGCTGAC
CCTGAAGTTCATCTGCACCACCGGCAAGCTGCCCGTGCCCTGGCCCACCCTCGTGACCACCCTGACCTAC
GGCGTGCAGTGCTTCAGCCGCTACCCCGACCACATGAAGCAGCACGACTTCTTCAAGTCCGCCATGCCCG
AAGGCTACGTCCAGGAGCGCACCATCTTCTTCAAGGACGACGGCAACTACAAGACCCGCGCCGAGGTGAA
GTTCGAGGGCGACACCCTGGTGAACCGCATCGAGCTGAAGGGCATCGACTTCAAGGAGGACGGCAACATC
CTGGGGCACAAGCTGGAGTACAACTACAACAGCCACAACGTCTATATCATGGCCGACAAGCAGAAGAACG
GCATCAAGGTGAACTTCAAGATCCGCCACAACATCGAGGACGGCAGCGTGCAGCTCGCCGACCACTACCA
GCAGAACACCCCCATCGGCGACGGCCCCGTGCTGCTGCCCGACAACCACTACCTGAGCACCCAGTCCGCC
CTGAGCAAAGACCCCAACGAGAAGCGCGATCACATGGTCCTGCTGGAGTTCGTGACCGCCGCCGGGATCA
CTCTCGGCATGGACGAGCTGTACAAGCCAAGCTTCCCCGTGGCTCTTTGTTCCATTGGTCGCTGCCGGAA
AGTGTGGGAGCGTTTCATCGAAATCTGCGACGAACATAAAAGTCTTTTTGGCTTAACTTGGTCGAACCTG
CGCTCCCAACTGGATGGCGTGGAGCTTAAGCGTGGCTATGTGCTAAATCCTCTGGCTCCCGAGTTCGTCC
CGCGTGCCCTTCAACCGGAGGCATATCTGCGGGAGCAGGCTGCTCTCTATCTAAATGGTCCGCAACACGG
ACACGGCGGCCATGGACCGCCGGGTCCTCCGGCTCATTTTGCCAACGCAGCTGGAATGCTGGGTCCCGGA
CCCGCGGCCGCTGCTCACCAGATGAATCAAATGGCTGCTGCCATGGCTGCCAATCAGCAACAGCTCACAG
CCCACATGTACTCCACCCACATGGCCATGATGGCCGCTGCCGTCGGAGGAAAGTCTGGAAATGGCCCTGG
ACCAGGAACCGGCGGAGGACCCGGTCCTAGTCCAGGCCCACCTCCACACTACGGCGGCGGCGGTGGTGGT
GGCGGACACATGGGAATGAGAGGACCACCGCCACCGGCGCCGCATCTGCGTGGAATGCCACCCGGTGGAC
CGCCACCCACACAGCAGCCAGGCGGAGCTGGTGGCGGCGGGGGTCCACCGCCACCATACGGACAATATCC
AGCCATGCAGCACTGGCGACCACCGCAGCAGGGACAGAATCAAGGCCCAGGACAGCAGCCACCACAAAAT
CCGAATGCCAGTCTCTGGGGTCCGCCGCCGCAAACGAATCCGTGGAGTGTGCTGCCGCCCAGTAAGCAGC
CACAGCAACCTCAGCCACCGCCAGTTAGCGCGCCCGGACGTGGACCGGGTCCTTTGCCACCGCCACTCAA
TGCAAACCCGTCTCTTCCACTGAGAGGTGGTAGTGTGCCGCCACCGCCGCCGAATGCCTCGACTGCTGCT
CACCTGCTAAGGAATCCCAGCGAACTGGGCTACTTGGCCAAGAAGTCGCTGTACAACCATGGCCAGGCAT
TGCCGCATCATCAGCTTTATGGACCCGGACCAGGACCACCGCCGCCTCCATCGCAGCAACAGCCGCAGGC
ACCGCCGATGGGTATGCAGAGGGGCAGCAGTGTGCCGAACGGACCCATGTCGCCCATGGAGAACGGACCG
CCGCCACCTCCCTATCTGAGGCACAATGGTAGTGGCTACAATCCGGGAGCACCGCCACCGCCTCCGCAGC
AACAACCACAGCCACCACCCAATCCGTTTATGTACGCCGGCAAGCAACCGTCTCCGAGCTCTATGAGATT
TGGACCAATGACGCACGAGCTACTCCCACCCAATGTAAGCATCTATGACATGGCTTTTAATCCGAAAGAC
GAGCAATACAAGTGGTACGTTAAACTGCTTGAAACCGTGGGTCAGGATGGTGCCAACAAGTTTGCGGAAA
TGCTGCGCCAGGTGATGGCCACAATGCAACAGCAGCAGCAGCAACATAAGCCACCGCAGCCACCGATGGC
TAACAATCCGATGCTCAATAATCCGCACGTGCAGCGACCACAGTATCCCATGATGTATCCACAGGGTCAA
CAGCAACAGCAGCAGCAGCCCCCACAGCAATCTGTAGATGCTTCACCGCCGCTGGAGAACTTCAACCAGC
AGATCGATCTTGTTTTCAATTCGATTATGAATGGAGCCAATGATGTTGCGCAGCCCATACTGCGCGATGT
CCTGGGCATGGTAGCTGGCACGGGCAATGCTCCTGGTCCTCCGCTTAGCAACGGTTTGAACGGAGTCGAT
CTCCAGCAGCAGCAGCAGCAACAACAGCAGCAGCAGCAAAGCCGCCTATTCGCAATGATGCAGCAACAAC
AACAGCAGCAGCAACAACAACAGGCCAAGCCACCGCTAGGACCTGGACCACTTTATCCCAATCATCTGGG
CGGACCTGGTCTTCACCAGGCGCCGCCCAATGGTGGAGGTAATCTGAGCGGCGTCGGAAACACCAACTTT
ATGGGCAACGCCGGAAATGCTCTGCTCAATGACAAGCCCTACAACAACGTGGGCATGCACAACAACGTGG
GCTTGAACATCGGTGGCGCAGGAGTTGCTGGTCACAATAGTAATAACAACAATGGAATGCTGACCAATGG
CAACAACTCGGTGCCCTTGTATCGCCGCCAGGCGCACACCGGAAACGGGATTGGAGGCGGAAATGGTGAC
TACAACAACATGCATGGAATGGATGCTGGCGCCAACTTGATAGAGGCACTCTTCCAGGCAAACAACTCGG
TGGTGGATCACTCGGTGAAGTCGTCGGACCATATGCACGGCCTGCTGTACAACAATTTCAATGGGCTGAA
GGGCGGCGGCCACGAACTGGACCTGTTCCAGGCGATGGCGCCCAGTGTGCCGCACTCGGAGGCAGCTAAT
CATCACCAGCAGTCCTCTGGCTCATCGGCAACCACCTATGCGGCTGTGCTGAGCCAGGGACCACAGGCGG
TGGTTGGCGGAGGCGTTGGAACAGGACCATCGCCGGGACAGTCGCAGGCGCAGGCGGGCGTGGCTGGTTC
AGGAACGGGCGGAAAAGTCGCGCCGGCGGTTGGTGGTAACGATCTTCTGGAGAAGGATCCGTTTGCGGCC
ATCCGGGAGTTGGGACAGGCCACGACCGGATTCTACAACTATTTTCAGTAATCTAGAGGGCCCGCGGTTC
GAAGGTAAGCCTATCCCTAACCCTCTCCTCGGTCTCGATTCTACGCGTACCGGTCATCATCACCATCACC
ATTGAGTTTAAACCCGCTGATCAGCCTCGACTGTGCCTTCTAAGGCCTGAGCTCGCTGATCAGCCTCGAT
CGAGGATCCAGACATGATAAGATACATTGATGAGTTTGGACAAACCACAACTAGAATGCAGTGAAAAAAA
TGCTTTATTTGTGAAATTTGTGATGCTATTGCTTTATTTGTAACCATTATAAGCTGCAATAAACAAGTTA
ACAACAACAATTGCATTCATTTTATGTTTCAGGTTCAGGGGGAGGTGTGGGAGGTTTTTTAAAGCAAGTA
AAACCTCTACAAATGTGGTATGGCTGATTATGATCAGTCGACCGATGCCCTTGAGAGCCTTCAACCCAGT
CAGCTCCTTCCGGTGGGCGCGGGGCATGACTATCGTCGCCGCACTTATGACTGTCTTCTTTATCATGCAA
CTCGTAGGACAGGTGCCGGCAGCGCTCTGGGTCATTTTCGGCGAGGACCGCTTTCGCTGGAGCGCGACGA
TGATCGGCCTGTCGCTTGCGGTATTCGGAATCTTGCACGCCCTCGCTCAAGCCTTCGTCACTGGTCCCGC
CACCAAACGTTTCGGCGAGAAGCAGGCCATTATCGCCGGCATGGCGGCCGACGCGCTGGGCTACGTCTTG
CTGGCGTTCGCGACGCGAGGCTGGATGGCCTTCCCCATTATGATTCTTCTCGCTTCCGGCGGCATCGGGA
TGCCCGCGTTGCAGGCCATGCTGTCCAGGCAGGTAGATGACGACCATCAGGGACAGCTTCAAGGCCAGCA
AAAGGCCAGGAACCGTAAAAAGGCCGCGTTGCTGGCGTTTTTCCATAGGCTCCGCCCCCCTGACGAGCAT
CACAAAAATCGACGCTCAAGTCAGAGGTGGCGAAACCCGACAGGACTATAAAGATACCAGGCGTTTCCCC
CTGGAAGCTCCCTCGTGCGCTCTCCTGTTCCGACCCTGCCGCTTACCGGATACCTGTCCGCCTTTCTCCC
TTCGGGAAGCGTGGCGCTTTCTCATAGCTCACGCTGTAGGTATCTCAGTTCGGTGTAGGTCGTTCGCTCC
AAGCTGGGCTGTGTGCACGAACCCCCCGTTCAGCCCGACCGCTGCGCCTTATCCGGTAACTATCGTCTTG
AGTCCAACCCGGTAAGACACGACTTATCGCCACTGGCAGCAGCCACTGGTAACAGGATTAGCAGAGCGAG
GTATGTAGGCGGTGCTACAGAGTTCTTGAAGTGGTGGCCTAACTACGGCTACACTAGAAGGACAGTATTT
GGTATCTGCGCTCTGCTGAAGCCAGTTACCTTCGGAAAAAGAGTTGGTAGCTCTTGATCCGGCAAACAAA
CCACCGCTGGTAGCGGTGGTTTTTTTGTTTGCAAGCAGCAGATTACGCGCAGAAAAAAAGGATCTCAAGA
AGATCCTTTGATCTTTTCTACGGGGTCTGACGCTCAGTGGAACGAAAACTCACGTTAAGGGATTTTGGTC
ATGAGATTATCAAAAAGGATCTTCACCTAGATCCTTTTAAATTAAAAATGAAGTTTTAAATCAATCTAAA
GTATATATGAGTAAACTTGGTCTGACAGTTACCAATGCTTAATCAGTGAGGCACCTATCTCAGCGATCTG
TCTATTTCGTTCATCCATAGTTGCCTGACTCCCCGTCGTGTAGATAACTACGATACGGGAGGGCTTACCA
TCTGGCCCCAGTGCTGCAATGATACCGCGAGACCCACGCTCACCGGCTCCAGATTTATCAGCAATAAACC
AGCCAGCCGGAAGGGCCGAGCGCAGAAGTGGTCCTGCAACTTTATCCGCCTCCATCCAGTCTATTAATTG
TTGCCGGGAAGCTAGAGTAAGTAGTTCGCCAGTTAATAGTTTGCGCAACGTTGTTGCCATTGCTGCAGGC
ATCGTGGTGTCACGCTCGTCGTTTGGTATGGCTTCATTCAGCTCCGGTTCCCAACGATCAAGGCGAGTTA
CATGATCCCCCATGTTGTGCAAAAAAGCGGTTAGCTCCTTCGGTCCTCCGATCGTTGTCAGAAGTAAGTT
GGCCGCAGTGTTATCACTCATGGTTATGGCAGCACTGCATAATTCTCTTACTGTCATGCCATCCGTAAGA
TGCTTTTCTGTGACTGGTGAGTACTCAACCAAGTCATTCTGAGAATAGTGTATGCGGCGACCGAGTTGCT
CTTGCCCGGCGTCAACACGGGATAATACCGCGCCACATAGCAGAACTTTAAAAGTGCTCATCATTGGAAA
ACGTTCTTCGGGGCGAAAACTCTCAAGGATCTTACCGCTGTTGAGATCCAGTTCGATGTAACCCACTCGT
GCACCCAACTGATCTTCAGCATCTTTTACTTTCACCAGCGTTTCTGGGTGAGCAAAAACAGGAAGGCAAA
ATGCCGCAAAAAAGGGAATAAGGGCGACACGGAAATGTTGAATACTCATACTCTTCCTTTTTCAATATTA
TTGAAGCATTTATCAGGGTTATTGTCTCATGAGCGGATACATATTTGAATGTATTTAGAAAAATAAACAA
ATAGGGGTTCCGCGCACATTTCCCCGAAAAGTGCCACCTGACGTCTAAGAAACCATTATTATCATGACAT
TAACCTATAAAAATAGGCGTATCACGAGGCCCTTTCGTCTTCAAGAATTAATTCTATATTCTAAAAACAC
AAATGATACTTCTAAAAAAAAAT
Features (pLannotate 1.2.2; 9 found; start..end, strand, type, name):
      1..2510    +  promoter       Ac5 promoter: Drosophila melanogaster actin 5C promoter
   2530..3246    +  CDS            EGFP: EGFP is a basic (constitutively fluorescent) green fluorescent protein published in 1996, derived from Aequorea victoria. It is reported to be a rapidly-maturing weak dimer with moderate acid sensitivity.
   5954..5995    +  CDS            V5 tag: epitope tag from simian virus 5
   6095..6229    -  polyA_signal   SV40 poly(A) signal: SV40 polyadenylation signal
   6252..6336    -  CDS            large T antigen (fragment): large T antigen from SV40 (simian virus 40)
   6337..6784    +  CDS            TcR (fragment): tetracycline efflux protein; tet; confers resistance to tetracycline
   6830..7418    -  rep_origin     ori: high-copy-number ColE1/pMB1/pBR322/pUC origin of replication
   7589..8449    -  CDS            AmpR: β-lactamase; bla; confers resistance to ampicillin, carbenicillin, and related antibiotics
   8450..8554    -  promoter       AmpR promoter: bla
