[The description below was written by a language model from this plasmid's Addgene catalogue record and pLannotate feature annotations shown in this document.]
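Description:
pAc5.1B-EGFP-DmHelz_1213-2103_AH is an insect expression plasmid for producing a fragment of the Drosophila melanogaster Helz protein (gene CG9425), residues 1213–2103, in fly cells. The catalogue lists the backbone as unknown, although the name and the annotated parts point to a pAc5.1-type vector. The 8.7 kb sequenced plasmid is propagated in E. coli through a ColE1/pUC-type origin and selected with ampicillin via the β-lactamase gene and its own promoter. The catalogue records it as low copy even though the origin is annotated as a high-copy type. Short annotated fragments of a tetracycline resistance gene and of SV40 large T antigen appear to be non-functional backbone remnants. No selection marker for insect cells is annotated.

Expression is driven by the constitutive Drosophila actin 5C (Ac5) promoter, which is followed directly by an EGFP coding sequence. The roughly 2.7 kb unannotated interval between EGFP and the downstream V5 tag is about the right size for the Helz fragment, which would give an N-terminal EGFP fusion. The feature table does not annotate the insert itself, and it cannot be determined from the record whether the V5 epitope is translated in frame or lies after a stop codon. An SV40 polyadenylation signal follows the cassette. The depositor notes two silent and two non-silent changes (G1374S and R2076G) relative to the variant B reference sequence.

The associated publication concerns the direct interaction of HELZ with the CCR4-NOT deadenylase complex and the decay of bound mRNAs. This suggests the construct serves to express a fluorescently tagged C-terminal Helz region for interaction, localisation or functional studies in Drosophila cells.
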