Addgene plasmid #148883: pAc5.1B-EGFP-DmHelz_1213-2103_AH
Purpose: Insect Expression of DmHelz_1213-2103
Depositing lab: Elisa Izaurralde. Depositing organization: Max Planck Institute for Developmental Biology. Publication: HELZ directly interacts with CCR4-NOT and causes decay of bound mRNAs. Hanet A, Rasch F, Weber R, Ruscica V, Fauser M, Raisch T, Kuzuoglu-Ozturk D, Chang CT, Bhandari D, Igreja C, Wohlbold L. Life Sci Alliance. 2019 Sep 30;2(5). pii: 2/5/e201900405. doi: 10.26508/lsa.201900405. Print 2019 Oct. PubMed 31570513.
Backbone
  Vector backbone: Unknown
  Vector type: Insect Expression
Growth in bacteria
  Bacterial resistance: Ampicillin, 100 μg/mL
  Growth temperature: 37°C
  Growth strain: DH5alpha
  Copy number: Low Copy
Gene/Insert
  Gene/Insert name: DmHelz_1213-2103
  Species: D. melanogaster (fly)
  Mutation: two silent an two non silent G1374S, R2076G mutations compared to the variant B NCBI:NM_20636.2
  Entrez Gene: CG9425 (a.k.a. Dmel_CG9425, Dmel\CG9425)
  Cloning method: Unknown
Terms and licenses: Academic/Nonprofit Terms; Industry Terms: Not Available to Industry
Depositor comments: Plasmids from this collection were made available to the research community and donated after the lab closed. Please note that the sequence provided by the depositing laboratory may be theoretical/predicted or based on Sanger sequencing results. There may be discrepancies between sequencing results obtained by Addgene and the depositor sequence. If an Addgene verified sequence is not available, please contact before placing your order to request that our lab fully sequence the plasmid.
How to cite: pAc5.1B-EGFP-DmHelz_1213-2103_AH was a gift from Elisa Izaurralde (Addgene plasmid # 148883 ; http://n2t.net/addgene:148883 ; RRID:Addgene_148883)
